Addgene plasmid #176104: SspB-mCherry-DHPH-TIAM1
Purpose: Heterodimerization with iLID, Rac1 activation
Depositing lab: Dorus Gadella. Publication: Opto-RhoGEFs, an optimized optogenetic toolbox to reversibly control Rho GTPase activity on a global to subcellular scale, enabling precise control over vascular endothelial barrier strength. Mahlandt EK, Palacios Martinez S, Arts JJG, Tol S, van Buul JD, Goedhart J. Elife. 2023 Jul 14;12:RP84364. doi: 10.7554/eLife.84364. PubMed 37449837.
Backbone
  Vector backbone: pEGFP-C1
  Backbone manufacturer: Clontech
  Vector type: Mammalian Expression
Growth in bacteria
  Bacterial resistance: Kanamycin, 50 μg/mL
  Growth temperature: 37°C
  Growth strain: DH5alpha
  Copy number: High Copy
Gene/Insert
  Gene/Insert name: TIAM1
  Species: H. sapiens (human)
  Entrez Gene: TIAM1 (a.k.a. NEDLDS, TIAM-1)
  Cloning method: Restriction Enzyme; 5′ cloning site Unknown (unknown if destroyed)
Terms and licenses: Academic/Nonprofit Terms; Industry Terms: Not Available to Industry
Depositor comments: Please visit https://doi.org/10.1101/2022.10.17.512253 for bioRxiv preprint.
How to cite: SspB-mCherry-DHPH-TIAM1 was a gift from Dorus Gadella (Addgene plasmid # 176104 ; http://n2t.net/addgene:176104 ; RRID:Addgene_176104)
