[The description below was written by a language model from this plasmid's Addgene catalogue record and pLannotate feature annotations shown in this document.]
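Description:
SspB-mCherry-DHPH-TIAM1 is a mammalian expression plasmid of about 6.1 kb built on the Clontech pEGFP-C1 backbone, in which the original fluorescent protein position is occupied by a three-part fusion. It is maintained in E. coli at high copy through a ColE1/pUC-type origin and selected with kanamycin. The NeoR/KanR aminoglycoside phosphotransferase gene sits behind tandem bacterial (bla) and SV40 early promoters and ends at an HSV TK polyadenylation signal, so the same marker can also support G418 selection in mammalian cells. An f1 origin is present as well. The short large T antigen, ble and bGH poly(A) fragments in the annotation appear to be backbone remnants or partial sequence matches rather than functional elements.

The payload is driven by the CMV immediate early enhancer and promoter and terminated by the SV40 poly(A) signal. It encodes, in order, an SspB fragment, the monomeric red fluorescent protein mCherry, and a fragment of human TIAM1 of roughly 1.1 kb, which the construct name identifies as the DH-PH catalytic guanine nucleotide exchange module. SspB is the binding partner of the light-switchable iLID protein, so blue light illumination should recruit this fusion to wherever a co-expressed iLID anchor is located. That iLID component is not encoded here and must be supplied from a separate construct. Relocating the TIAM1 exchange domain in this way activates Rac1, while mCherry allows the recruitment to be followed by microscopy. The plasmid belongs to an Opto-RhoGEF toolbox for reversible control of Rho GTPase activity from the global to the subcellular scale, applied to the regulation of vascular endothelial barrier strength.
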