Features (pLannotate 1.2.2; 16 found; start..end, strand, type, name):
     61..364     +  enhancer       CMV enhancer: human cytomegalovirus immediate early enhancer
    365..568     +  promoter       CMV promoter: human cytomegalovirus (CMV) immediate early promoter
    604..933     +  CDS            sspB (fragment): SSPB_HAEIN - Experimental evidence at protein level: Swiss-Prot protein existence level 1. Also stimulates degradation of the N-terminus of RseA (residues 1-108, alone or in complex with sigma-E) by ClpX-ClpP in a non-ssrA-mediated fashion. From Haemophilus influenzae (strain ATCC 51907 / DSM 11121 / KW20 / Rd).
    955..1662    +  CDS            mCherry: mCherry is a basic (constitutively fluorescent) red fluorescent protein published in 2004, derived from Discosoma sp.. It is reported to be a very rapidly-maturing monomer with low acid sensitivity.
   1669..2787    +  CDS            TIAM1 (fragment): TIAM1_HUMAN - Experimental evidence at protein level: Swiss-Prot protein existence level 1. Guanyl-nucleotide exchange factor that activates RHO-like proteins and connects extracellular signals to cytoskeletal activities. Activates RAC1, CDC42, and to a lesser extent RHOA and their downstream signaling to regulate processes like cell adhesion and cell migration. From Homo sapiens (Human).
   2791..2816    +  misc_feature   MCS (fragment): multiple cloning site
   2828..2912    +  CDS            large T antigen (fragment): large T antigen from SV40 (simian virus 40)
   2935..3056    +  polyA_signal   SV40 poly(A) signal: SV40 polyadenylation signal
   3090..3518    -  rep_origin     f1 ori (sequence partly withheld): f1 bacteriophage origin of replication; arrow indicates direction of (+) strand synthesis
   3545..3649    +  promoter       AmpR promoter: bla
   3651..4008    +  promoter       SV40 promoter: SV40 enhancer and early promoter
   4043..4837    +  CDS            NeoR/KanR: aminoglycoside phosphotransferase from Tn5; aph(3')-II (or nptII); confers resistance to neomycin, kanamycin, and G418 (Geneticin®)
   4858..5010    +  CDS            ble (fragment): BLE_KLEPN - Experimental evidence at protein level: Swiss-Prot protein existence level 1. Binding protein with a strong affinity to the bleomycin family of antibiotics. Binds to CL990; an antimitotic-antibiotic compound. From Klebsiella pneumoniae.
   5069..5116    +  polyA_signal   HSV TK poly(A) signal: herpes simplex virus thymidine kinase polyadenylation signal (Cole and Stacy, 1985)
   5207..5223    -  polyA_signal   bGH poly(A) signal (fragment): bovine growth hormone polyadenylation signal
   5445..6033    +  rep_origin     ori: high-copy-number ColE1/pMB1/pBR322/pUC origin of replication
>Addgene plasmid #176104 | SspB-mCherry-DHPH-TIAM1 | addgene full sequence | sequence record 346365 | Addgene NGS Result
TAGTTATTAATAGTAATCAATTACGGGGTCATTAGTTCATAGCCCATATATGGAGTTCCGCGTTACATAA
CTTACGGTAAATGGCCCGCCTGGCTGACCGCCCAACGACCCCCGCCCATTGACGTCAATAATGACGTATG
TTCCCATAGTAACGCCAATAGGGACTTTCCATTGACGTCAATGGGTGGAGTATTTACGGTAAACTGCCCA
CTTGGCAGTACATCAAGTGTATCATATGCCAAGTACGCCCCCTATTGACGTCAATGACGGTAAATGGCCC
GCCTGGCATTATGCCCAGTACATGACCTTATGGGACTTTCCTACTTGGCAGTACATCTACGTATTAGTCA
TCGCTATTACCATGGTGATGCGGTTTTGGCAGTACATCAATGGGCGTGGATAGCGGTTTGACTCACGGGG
ATTTCCAAGTCTCCACCCCATTGACGTCAATGGGAGTTTGTTTTGGCACCAAAATCAACGGGACTTTCCA
AAATGTCGTAACAACTCCGCCCCATTGACGCAAATGGGCGGTAGGCGTGTACGGTGGGAGGTCTATATAA
GCAGAGCTGGTTTAGTGAACCGTCAGATCCGCTAGCCACCATGAGCTCCCCGAAACGCCCTAAGCTGCTG
CGTGAATATTACGATTGGCTGGTTGATAACAGCTTTACCCCATATCTGGTGGTGGATGCCACATACCTGG
GCGTGAACGTGCCCGTGGAGTATGTGAAAGACGGTCAGATCGTGCTGAATCTGTCTGCAAGTGCGACCGG
CAACCTGCAACTGACAAATGATTTTATCCAGTTCAACGCCCGCTTTAAGGGCGTGTCTCGTGAACTGTAT
ATCCCGATGGGTGCCGCTCTGGCCATTTACGCTCGCGAGAACGGCGATGGTGTGATGTTCGAACCAGAAG
AAATCTATGACGAGCTGAATATTGGTAGTGGACCGGTCGCCACCATGGTGAGCAAGGGCGAGGAGGATAA
CATGGCCATCATCAAGGAGTTCATGCGCTTCAAGGTGCACATGGAGGGCTCCGTGAACGGCCACGAGTTC
GAGATCGAGGGCGAGGGCGAGGGCCGCCCCTACGAGGGCACCCAGACCGCCAAGCTGAAGGTGACCAAGG
GTGGCCCCCTGCCCTTCGCCTGGGACATCCTGTCCCCTCAGTTCATGTACGGCTCCAAGGCCTACGTGAA
GCACCCCGCCGACATCCCCGACTACTTGAAGCTGTCCTTCCCCGAGGGCTTCAAGTGGGAGCGCGTGATG
AACTTCGAGGACGGCGGCGTGGTGACCGTGACCCAGGACTCCTCCCTGCAGGACGGCGAGTTCATCTACA
AGGTGAAGCTGCGCGGCACCAACTTCCCCTCCGACGGCCCCGTAATGCAGAAGAAGACCATGGGCTGGGA
GGCCTCCTCCGAGCGGATGTACCCCGAGGACGGCGCCCTGAAGGGCGAGATCAAGCAGAGGCTGAAGCTG
AAGGACGGCGGCCACTACGACGCTGAGGTCAAGACCACCTACAAGGCCAAGAAGCCCGTGCAGCTGCCCG
GCGCCTACAACGTCAACATCAAGTTGGACATCACCTCCCACAACGAGGACTACACCATCGTGGAACAGTA
CGAACGCGCCGAGGGCCGCCACTCCACCGGCGGCATGGACGAGCTGTACAAGTCCGGACTCAGATCTCGA
GAACAGCTGTCGGATGCGGATAAGCTGCGCAAGGTGATCTGTGAACTGCTGGAGACTGAACGCACCTATG
TGAAAGACTTAAACTGCCTCATGGAGAGATACCTGAAGCCCCTTCAGAAGGAGACCTTTCTCACCCAGGA
TGAGCTTGATGTACTTTTTGGAAATTTAACCGAAATGGTGGAGTTTCAAGTCGAGTTCCTTAAGACTCTA
GAAGATGGAGTAAGACTGGTCCCTGACTTGGAAAAGCTGGAGAAGGTTGACCAGTTCAAGAAAGTGCTCT
TCTCTCTGGGGGGATCCTTCCTGTACTACGCGGACCGCTTCAAGCTCTACAGTGCCTTCTGTGCGAGCCA
CACAAAAGTCCCCAAGGTCCTGGTGAAAGCCAAGACGGACACAGCCTTCAAGGCGTTCCTCGATGCCCAG
AACCCGAGGCAGCAGCACTCATCCACGCTGGAGTCTTACCTCATCAAGCCCATCCAGAGGGTCCTCAAGT
ACCCGCTTCTGCTCAGGGAGCTGTTTGCGCTGACCGATGCGGAGAGCGAGGAACACTACCACCTGGACGT
GGCCATCAAGACTATGAACAAGGTCGCCAGTCACATCAATGAGATGCAGAAGATCCACGAAGAGTTTGGT
GCCGTGTTTGACCAGCTGATTGCTGAGCAGACGGGAGAGAAGAAAGAGGTTGCAGATCTGAGCATGGGTG
ACCTGCTCTTGCACACCAGCGTCATCTGGCTGAACCCACCCGCCTCACTGGGAAAGTGGAAAAAGGAGCC
AGAATTAGCAGCCTTCGTCTTCAAAACGGCCGTGGTCCTTGTATATAAAGACGGTTCCAAGCAGAAGAAG
AAACTTGTTGGCTCTCACAGGCTGTCAATCTACGAGGAGTGGGACCCCTTCCGGTTTCGCCACATGATCC
CTACCGAAGCTTTGCAGGTCCGAGCTCTGCCCAGTGCAGATGCAGAGGCAAATGCGGTATGCGAAATTGT
CCACGTGAAATCAGAGTCAGAAGGGAGGCCCGAGCGGGTTTTCCACCTCTGCTGCAGTTCCCCAGAGAGC
AGAAAGGACTTTCTGAAGTCTGTGCATTCGATCCTGCGAGATAAACACAGAAGACAGTAAGGTACCGCGG
GCCCGGGATCCACCGGATCTAGATAACTGATCATAATCAGCCATACCACATTTGTAGAGGTTTTACTTGC
TTTAAAAAACCTCCCACACCTCCCCCTGAACCTGAAACATAAAATGAATGCAATTGTTGTTGTTAACTTG
TTTATTGCAGCTTATAATGGTTACAAATAAAGCAATAGCATCACAAATTTCACAAATAAAGCATTTTTTT
CACTGCATTCTAGTTGTGGTTTGTCCAAACTCATCAATGTATCTTAAGGCGTAAATTGTAAGCGTTAATA
TTTTGTTAAAATTCGCGTTAAATTTTTGTTAAATCAGCTCATTTTTTAACCAATAGGCCGAAATCGGCAA
AATCCCTTATAAATCAAAAGAATAGACCGAGATAGGGT
[37 nt withheld, positions 3189-3225]
AAAGAACGTGGACTCCAACGTCAAAGG
[49 nt withheld, positions 3253-3301]
T
[91 nt withheld, positions 3303-3393]
G
[124 nt withheld, positions 3395-3518]
CAGGTGGCACTTTTCGGGGAAATGTGCGCGGAACCCCTATTTGTTTATTTTTCTAAATACATTCAAATAT
GTATCCGCTCATGAGACAATAACCCTGATAAATGCTTCAATAATATTGAAAAAGGAAGAGTCCTGAGGCG
GAAAGAACCAGCTGTGGAATGTGTGTCAGTTAGGGTGTGGAAAGTCCCCAGGCTCCCCAGCAGGCAGAAG
TATGCAAAGCATGCATCTCAATTAGTCAGCAACCAGGTGTGGAAAGTCCCCAGGCTCCCCAGCAGGCAGA
AGTATGCAAAGCATGCATCTCAATTAGTCAGCAACCATAGTCCCGCCCCTAACTCCGCCCATCCCGCCCC
TAACTCCGCCCAGTTCCGCCCATTCTCCGCCCCATGGCTGACTAATTTTTTTTATTTATGCAGAGGCCGA
GGCCGCCTCGGCCTCTGAGCTATTCCAGAAGTAGTGAGGAGGCTTTTTTGGAGGCCTAGGCTTTTGCAAA
GATCGATCAAGAGACAGGATGAGGATCGTTTCGCATGATTGAACAAGATGGATTGCACGCAGGTTCTCCG
GCCGCTTGGGTGGAGAGGCTATTCGGCTATGACTGGGCACAACAGACAATCGGCTGCTCTGATGCCGCCG
TGTTCCGGCTGTCAGCGCAGGGGCGCCCGGTTCTTTTTGTCAAGACCGACCTGTCCGGTGCCCTGAATGA
ACTGCAAGACGAGGCAGCGCGGCTATCGTGGCTGGCCACGACGGGCGTTCCTTGCGCAGCTGTGCTCGAC
GTTGTCACTGAAGCGGGAAGGGACTGGCTGCTATTGGGCGAAGTGCCGGGGCAGGATCTCCTGTCATCTC
ACCTTGCTCCTGCCGAGAAAGTATCCATCATGGCTGATGCAATGCGGCGGCTGCATACGCTTGATCCGGC
TACCTGCCCATTCGACCACCAAGCGAAACATCGCATCGAGCGAGCACGTACTCGGATGGAAGCCGGTCTT
GTCGATCAGGATGATCTGGACGAAGAGCATCAGGGGCTCGCGCCAGCCGAACTGTTCGCCAGGCTCAAGG
CGAGCATGCCCGACGGCGAGGATCTCGTCGTGACCCATGGCGATGCCTGCTTGCCGAATATCATGGTGGA
AAATGGCCGCTTTTCTGGATTCATCGACTGTGGCCGGCTGGGTGTGGCGGACCGCTATCAGGACATAGCG
TTGGCTACCCGTGATATTGCTGAAGAGCTTGGCGGCGAATGGGCTGACCGCTTCCTCGTGCTTTACGGTA
TCGCCGCTCCCGATTCGCAGCGCATCGCCTTCTATCGCCTTCTTGACGAGTTCTTCTGAGCGGGACTCTG
GGGTTCGAAATGACCGACCAAGCGACGCCCAACCTGCCATCACGAGATTTCGATTCCACCGCCGCCTTCT
ATGAAAGGTTGGGCTTCGGAATCGTTTTCCGGGACGCCGGCTGGATGATCCTCCAGCGCGGGGATCTCAT
GCTGGAGTTCTTCGCCCACCCTAGGGGGAGGCTAACTGAAACACGGAAGGAGACAATACCGGAAGGAACC
CGCGCTATGACGGCAATAAAAAGACAGAATAAAACGCACGGTGTTGGGTCGTTTGTTCATAAACGCGGGG
TTCGGTCCCAGGGCTGGCACTCTGTCGATACCCCACCGAGACCCCATTGGGGCCAATACGCCCGCGTTTC
TTCCTTTTCCCCACCCCACCCCCCAAGTTCGGGTGAAGGCCCAGGGCTCGCAGCCAACGTCGGGGCGGCA
GGCCCTGCCATAGCCTCAGGTTACTCATATATACTTTAGATTGATTTAAAACTTCATTTTTAATTTAAAA
GGATCTAGGTGAAGATCCTTTTTGATAATCTCATGACCAAAATCCCTTAACGTGAGTTTTCGTTCCACTG
AGCGTCAGACCCCGTAGAAAAGATCAAAGGATCTTCTTGAGATCCTTTTTTTCTGCGCGTAATCTGCTGC
TTGCAAACAAAAAAACCACCGCTACCAGCGGTGGTTTGTTTGCCGGATCAAGAGCTACCAACTCTTTTTC
CGAAGGTAACTGGCTTCAGCAGAGCGCAGATACCAAATACTGTTCTTCTAGTGTAGCCGTAGTTAGGCCA
CCACTTCAAGAACTCTGTAGCACCGCCTACATACCTCGCTCTGCTAATCCTGTTACCAGTGGCTGCTGCC
AGTGGCGATAAGTCGTGTCTTACCGGGTTGGACTCAAGACGATAGTTACCGGATAAGGCGCAGCGGTCGG
GCTGAACGGGGGGTTCGTGCACACAGCCCAGCTTGGAGCGAACGACCTACACCGAACTGAGATACCTACA
GCGTGAGCTATGAGAAAGCGCCACGCTTCCCGAAGGGAGAAAGGCGGACAGGTATCCGGTAAGCGGCAGG
GTCGGAACAGGAGAGCGCACGAGGGAGCTTCCAGGGGGAAACGCCTGGTATCTTTATAGTCCTGTCGGGT
TTCGCCACCTCTGACTTGAGCGTCGATTTTTGTGATGCTCGTCAGGGGGGCGGAGCCTATGGAAAAACGC
CAGCAACGCGGCCTTTTTACGGTTCCTGGCCTTTTGCTGGCCTTTTGCTCACATGTTCTTTCCTGCGTTA
TCCCCTGATTCTGTGGATAACCGTATTACCGCCATGCAT
